Addgene plasmid #15618: M71::GFP LTNL TV
Depositing lab: Peter Mombaerts. Depositing organization: Rockefeller University. Publication: Axon guidance of mouse olfactory sensory neurons by odorant receptors and the beta2 adrenergic receptor. Feinstein P, Bozza T, Rodriguez I, Vassalli A, Mombaerts P. Cell. 2004 Jun 11. 117(6):833-46. 10.1016/j.cell.2004.05.013 PubMed 15186782.
Backbone
  Vector backbone: pBS
  Backbone size w/o insert (bp): 3000
  Vector type: high copy number
Growth in bacteria
  Bacterial resistance: Ampicillin, 100 μg/mL
  Growth temperature: 37°C
  Growth strain: DH5alpha
  Copy number: High Copy
Gene/Insert
  Gene/Insert name: M71::GFP LTNL TV
  Species: M. musculus (mouse)
  Insert size (bp): 14000
  Cloning method: Restriction Enzyme
  Sequencing primers: 5′ m13; 3′ reverse
Terms and licenses: Academic/Nonprofit Terms; Industry Terms: Not Available to Industry
Depositor comments: The mouse strain that was derived from this plasmid is available from The Jackson Laboratory: http://jaxmice.jax.org/strain/006648.html
How to cite: M71::GFP LTNL TV was a gift from Peter Mombaerts (Addgene plasmid # 15618 ; http://n2t.net/addgene:15618 ; RRID:Addgene_15618)
