[The description below was written by a language model from this plasmid's Addgene catalogue record.]
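Description:
M71::GFP LTNL TV is a gene-targeting vector ("TV") built in the pBS (pBluescript-type) cloning backbone, a high-copy bacterial plasmid of about 3 kb that is propagated in E. coli under ampicillin selection. It carries a large mouse-derived insert of roughly 14 kb, assembled by restriction enzyme cloning and flanked by the standard M13 forward and reverse priming sites of the backbone.

The name indicates a modification of the mouse M71 odorant receptor locus involving GFP, with the double-colon notation suggesting a direct fusion of the receptor to GFP rather than a bicistronic reporter arrangement, although the record does not spell this out. "LTNL" is most plausibly shorthand for a loxP-flanked selection cassette of the tk/neo type, which would allow selection of targeted embryonic stem cells and later removal of the cassette by Cre recombinase. This is an interpretation of the name, because no feature table is provided and the record does not list the homology arms, promoters, selection markers or recombinase sites. The bulk of the 14 kb insert presumably consists of genomic homology sequence around the receptor gene, as is usual for such vectors.

The construct is associated with work on how odorant receptors and the beta2 adrenergic receptor influence axon guidance of mouse olfactory sensory neurons. According to the depositor, it was used to generate a mouse strain that is available from a public repository. Its purpose is therefore homologous recombination in mouse embryonic stem cells to produce a knock-in allele that allows M71-expressing neurons, or the receptor itself, to be visualised by fluorescence.
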