>Addgene plasmid #15618 | M71::GFP LTNL TV | addgene partial sequence | sequence record 22058 | 15618 with 1001A (AAGGCCTCTGAAACCCTAAG)
TATAGAGAAGATATGTGTGCCACAGCCAGAATAGCTCAGCAAGTGTCAAATGCAGAAAACCAGCTCTCCA
AGCAGGGCAAGAACAGCCATTCACAAACTCCTTCTCTCCCACCACACAGGCTTCCCACCCAGACACAATG
ACTGCAGAGAATCAATCTACAGTGACAGAGTTTATCCTCGGGGGGCTAACTAACAGGCCAGAGCTCCAGC
TACCCCTCTTCCTCCTCTTTCTGGGGATCTACGTAGTCACCATGGTAGGAAACCTGGGCATGATCACCTT
GATTGGACTCAACTCACAGCTTCACACCCCCATGTACTTCTTCCTCAGTAACCTGTCACTCGTGGATCTC
TGCTACTCCTCTGTCATTACCCCTAAAATGCTCATCAACTTTGTGTCCCAAAGAAACCTCATCTCCTATG
TGGGATGCATGTCTCAGCTATACTTCTTCCTGGTTTTCGTCATTGCTGAGTGTTACATGCTCACTGTGAT
GGCCTATGACCGCTATGTGGCCATCTGTCAACCCTTGCTTTATAACATCATCATGTCTCCTGCCCTCTGC
TCTCTGCTGGTGGCTTTTGTCTATGCCGTAGGACTCATCGGTTCAGCAATTGAGACTGGCCTCATGTTGA
AATTAAACTATTGTGAGGACCTCAT
