>Addgene plasmid #15618 | M71::GFP LTNL TV | addgene partial sequence | sequence record 22059 | 15618 with 1614 (CGTTTACGTCGCCGTCCAGCTC)
GCTCCTCGCCCTTGCTCACCATGGTGGCGACCGGTGGATCGTTAATTAAAAAGACTTTTCTCCTCAGTGT
TTTGTCCAGTGCGGTCTTCACCTCCTTGTTTCTCAGGCTGTAGATCAGGGGGTTGAACATGGGGATCACT
GTGGTGTAGAACACAGAAGCTACATTCTCCTGGGCCAGGGAACTAGCTGTAGAAGGCTTTAAGTACATGA
ATGCTGTGGATCCATAGAACAAGCCCACAGCTGCAAAGTGGGAGCTGCAGGTGCTGAAGGCTTTGGACCT
GCCCTCATTGGAGCTGATGCGAAGGATGCTGGACAGGATGAATGCATAGGAAATGAGTACGGTTAAGCTT
GTGACGATAATGTCAAATCCAGCTAAAAAGAAGACAGCCATTTCTACATCATAGGTACTAGAGCAAGAGA
GCTTCATGAGGGGGAGGATGTCACAGAAGTAGTGGCTGATGAGGTCCTCACAATAGTTTAATTTCAACAT
GAGGCCAGTCTCAATTGCTGAACCGATGAGTCCTACGGCATAGACAAAAGCCACCAGCAGAGAGCAGAGG
GCAGGAGACATGATGATGTTATAAAGCAAGGGTTGACAGATGGCCACATAGCGGTCATAGGCCATCACAG
TGAGCATGTAACACTC
