>Addgene plasmid #15618 | M71::GFP LTNL TV | addgene partial sequence | sequence record 39574 | M133 (Mombaerts 1121B)
TAGTTCCCTGGCCCAGGAGAATGTAGCTTCTGTGTTCTACACCACAGTGATCCCCATGTTCAACCCCCTG
ATCTACAGCCTGAGAAACAAGGAGGTGAAGACCGCACTGGACAAAACACTGAGGAGAAAAGTCTTTTTAA
TTAACGATCCACCGGTCGCCACCATGGTGAGCAAGGGCGAGGAGCTGTTCACCGGGGTGGTGCCCATCCT
GGTCGAGCTGGACGGCGACGTAAACGGCCACAAGTTCAGCGTGTCCGGCGAGGGCGAGGGCGATGCCACC
TACGGCAAGCTGACCCTGAAGTTCATCTGCACCACCGGCAAGCTGCCCGTGCCCTGGCCCACCCTCGTGA
CCACCCTGACCTACGGCGTGCAGTGCTTCAGCCGCTACCCCGACCACATGAAGCAGCACGACTTCTTCAA
GTCCGCCATGCCCGAAGGCTACGTCCAGGAGCGCACCATCTTCTTCAAGGACGACGGCAACTACAAGACC
CGCGCCGAGGTGAAGTTCGAGGGCGACACCCTGGTGAACCGCATCGAGCTGAAGGGCATCGACTTCAAGG
AGGACGGCAACATCCTGGGGCACAAGCTGGAGTACAA
